>Addgene plasmid #203807 | pSGKP_AcsgRNA | addgene full sequence | sequence record 405070 | Addgene NGS Result
TCGCGCGTTTCGGTGATGACGGTGAAAACCTCTGACACATGCAGCTCCCGGAGACGGTCACAGCTTGTCT
GTAAGCGGATGCCGGGAGCAGACAAGCCCGTCAGGGCGCGTCAGCGGGTGTTGGCGGGTGTCGGGGCTGG
CTTAACTATGCGGCATCAGAGCAGATTGTACTGAGAGTGCACCATATGCGGTGTGAAATACCGCACAGAT
GCGTAAGGAGAAAATACCGCATCAGGCGCCATTCGCCATTCAGGCTGCGCAACTGTTGGGAAGGGCGATC
GGTGCGGGCCTCTTCGCTATTACGCCAGCTGGCGAAAGGGGGATGTGCTGCAAGGCGATTAAGTTGGGTA
ACGCCAGGGTTTTCCCAGTCACGACGTTGTAAAACGACGGCCAGTGAATTGACGCGTATTGGGATGGTAC
CGGGCCCCCCCTCGAGGTCGACGGTATCGATACGGCATCAGAGCAGATTGTACTGAGAGTGCACCATAAT
CGGCATTTTCTTTTGCGTTTTTATTTGTTAACTGTTAATTGTCCTTGTTCAAGGATGCTGTCTTTGACAA
CAGATGTTTTCTTGCCTTTGATGTTCAGCAGGAAGCTAGGCGCAAACGTTGATTGTTTGTCTGCGTAGAA
TCCTCTGTTTGTCATATAGCTTGTAATCACGACATTGTTTCCTTTCGCTTGAGGTACAGCGAAGTGTGAG
TAAGTAAAGGTTACATCGTTAGGATCAAGATCCATTTTTAACACAAGGCCAGTTTTGTTCAGCGGCTTGT
ATGGGCCAGTTAAAGAATTAGAAACATAACCAAGCATGTAAATATCGTTAGACGTAATGCCGTCAATCGT
CATTTTTGATCCGCGGGAGTCAGTGAACAGATACCATTTGCCGTTCATTTTAAAGACGTTCGCGCGTTCA
ATTTCATCTGTTACTGTGTTAGATGCAATCAGCGGTTTCATCACTTTTTTCAGTGTGTAATCATCGTTTA
GCTCAATCATACCGAGAGCGCCGTTTGCTAACTCAGCCGTGCGTTTTTTATCGCTTTGCAGAAGTTTTTG
ACTTTCTTGACGGAAGAATGATGTGCTTTTGCCATAGTATGCTTTGTTAAATAAAGATTCTTCGCCTTGG
TAGCCATCTTCAGTTCCAGTGTTTGCTTCAAATACTAAGTATTTGTGGCCTTTATCTTCTACGTAGTGAG
GATCTCTCAGCGTATGGTTGTCGCCTGAGCTGTAGTTGCCTTCATCGATGAACTGCTGTACATTTTGATA
CGTTTTTCCGTCACCGTCAAAGATTGATTTATAATCCTCTACACCGTTGATGTTCAAAGAGCTGTCTGAT
GCTGATACGTTAACTTGTGCAGTTGTCAGTGTTTGTTTGCCGTAATGTTTACCGGAGAAATCAGTGTAGA
ATAAACGGATTTTTCCGTCAGATGTAAATGTGGCTGAACCTGACCATTCTTGTGTTTGGTCTTTTAGGAT
AGAATCATTTGCATCGAATTTGTCGCTGTCTTTAAAGACGCGGCCAGCGTTTTTCCAGCTGTCAATAGAA
GTTTCGCCGACTTTTTGATAGAACATGTAAATCGATGTGTCATCCGCATTTTTAGGATCTCCGGCTAATG
CAAAGACGATGTGGTAGCCGTGATAGTTTGCGACAGTGCCGTCAGCGTTTTGTAATGGCCAGCTGTCCCA
AACGTCCAGGCCTTTTGCAGAAGAGATATTTTTAATTGTGGACGAATCGAACTCAGGAACTTGATATTTT
TCATTTTTTTGCTGTTCAGGGATTTGCAGCATATCATGGCGTGTAATATGGGAAATGCCGTATGTTTCCT
TATATGGCTTTTGGTTCGTTTCTTTCGCAAACGCTTGAGTTGCGCCTCCTGCCAGCAGTGCGGTAGTAAA
GGTTAATACTGTTGCTTGTTTTGCAAACTTTTTGATGTTCATCGTTCATGTCTCCTTTTTTATGTACTGT
GTTAGCGGTCTGCTTCTTCCAGCCCTCCTGTTTGAAGATGGCAAGTTAGTTACGCACAATAAAAAAAGAC
CTAAAATATGTAAGGGGTGACGCCAAAGTATACACTTTGCCCTTTACACATTTTAGGTCTTGCCTGCTTT
ATCAGTAACAAACCCGCGCGATTTACTTTTCGACCTCATTCTATTAGACTCTCGTTTGGATTGCAACTGG
TCTATTTTCCTCTTTTGTTTGATAGAAAATCATAAAAGGATTTGCAGACTACGGGCCTAAAGAACTAAAA
AATCTATCTGTTTCTTTTCATTCTCTGTATTTTTTATAGTTTCTGTTGCATGGGCATAAAGTTGCAAGCT
TGATATCTTGACAGCTAGCTCAGTCCTAGGTATAATACTAGTCAGTGCTGATCGATCGAAACGTCGCCTG
CGATAGGCGGGAGACGCTAAACGCCCGTGGAGCATCCATAAGACCAACCACCTCTCGGGGCGGTAGGCAC
GACGCATCGAAGCGGGAAGGCTCCGGCGCTCGGCCTGAGTCACCTCAGCAGAGTGATCTGCTGACGCTCC
CAACCTTGAATGAAAACGCGTGTAGGGAGCGATCGCGAGACCATTGGTCTCAGGCCGGCATGGTCCCAGC
CTCCTCGCTGGCGCCGGCTGGGCAACATGCTTCGGCATGGCGAATGGGACCCAATTATTGAACACCCTAA
CGGGTGTTTTTTTGTTTCTGGTCTACCGATATCGAATTCCTGCAGCCCGGGGGATCCACTAGTTCTAGAG
CGGCCGCCACCGCGGTGGAGCTCATCCCAATGGCGCGCCGAGCTTGGCTCGAGAATGGTCATAGCTGTTT
CCTGTGTGAAATTGTTATCCGCTCACAATTCCACACAACATACGAGCCGGAAGCATAAAGTGTAAAGCCT
GGGGTGCCTAATGAGTGAGCTAACTCACATTAATTGCGTTGCGCTCACTGCCCGCTTTCCAGTCGGGAAA
CCTGTCGTGCCAGCTGCATTAATGAATCGGCCAACGCGCGGGGAGAGGCGGTTTGCGTATTGGGCGCTCT
TCCGCTTCCTCGCTCACTGACTCGCTGCGCTCGGTCGTTCGGCTGCGGCGAGCGGTATCAGCTCACTCAA
AGGCGGTAATACGGTTATCCACAGAATCAGGGGATAACGCAGGAAAGAACATGTGAGCAAAAGGCCAGCA
AAAGGCCAGGAACCGTAAAAAGGCCGCGTTGCTGGCGTTTTTCCATAGGCTCCGCCCCCCTGACGAGCAT
CACAAAAATCGACGCTCAAGTCAGAGGTGGCGAAACCCGACAGGACTATAAAGATACCAGGCGTTTCCCC
CTGGAAGCTCCCTCGTGCGCTCTCCTGTTCCGACCCTGCCGCTTACCGGATACCTGTCCGCCTTTCTCCC
TTCGGGAAGCGTGGCGCTTTCTCATAGCTCACGCTGTAGGTATCTCAGTTCGGTGTAGGTCGTTCGCTCC
AAGCTGGGCTGTGTGCACGAACCCCCCGTTCAGCCCGACCGCTGCGCCTTATCCGGTAACTATCGTCTTG
AGTCCAACCCGGTAAGACACGACTTATCGCCACTGGCAGCAGCCACTGGTAACAGGATTAGCAGAGCGAG
GTATGTAGGCGGTGCTACAGAGTTCTTGAAGTGGTGGCCTAACTACGGCTACACTAGAAGAACAGTATTT
GGTATCTGCGCTCTGCTGAAGCCAGTTACCTTCGGAAAAAGAGTTGGTAGCTCTTGATCCGGCAAACAAA
CCACCGCTGGTAGCGGTGGTTTTTTTGTTTGCAAGCAGCAGATTACGCGCAGAAAAAAAGGATCTCAAGA
AGATCCTTTGATCTTTTCTACGGGGTCTGACGCTCAGTGGAACGAAAACTCACGTTAAGGGATTTTGGTC
ATGAGATTATCAAAAAGGATCTTCACCTAGATCCTTTTAAATTAAAAATGAAGTTTTAAATCAATCTAAA
GTATATATGAGTAAACTTGGTCTGACAGTTAGAAAAACTCATCGAGCATCAAATGAAACTGCAATTTATT
CATATCAGGATTATCGATACCATATTTTTGAAAAAGCCGTTTCTGTAATGAAGGAGAAAACTCACCGAGG
CAGTTCCATAGGATGGCAAGATCCTGGTATCGGTCTGCGATTCCGACTCGTCCAACATCAATACAACCTA
TTAATTTCCCCTCGTCAAAAATAAGGTTATCAAGTGAGAAATCACCATGAGTGACGACTGAATCCGGTGA
GAATGGCAAAAGTTTATGCATTTCTTTCCAGACTTGTTCAACAGGCCAGCCATTACGCTCGTCATCAAAA
TCACTCGCATCAACCAAACCGTTATTCATTCGTGATTGCGCCTGAGCGAGACGAAATACGCGATCGCTGT
TAAAAGGACAATTACAAACAGGAATCGAATGCAACCGGCGCAGGAACACTGCCAGCGCATCAACAATATT
TTCACCTGAATCAGGATATTCTTCTAATACCTGGAATGCTGTTTTCCCAGGGATCGCAGTGGTGAGTAAC
CATGCATCATCAGGAGTACGGATAAAATGCTTGATGGTCGGAAGAGGCATAAATTCCGTCAGCCAGTTTA
GTCTGACCATCTCATCTGTAACATCATTGGCAACGCTACCTTTGCCATGTTTCAGAAACAACTCTGGCGC
ATCGGGCTTCCCATACAATCGATAGATTGTCGCACCTGATTGCCCGACATTATCGCGAGCCCATTTATAC
CCATATAAATCAGCATCCATGTTGGAATTTAATCGCGGCCTAGAGCAAGACGTTTCCCGTTGAATATGGC
TCATACTCTTCCTTTTTCAATATTATTGAAGCATTTATCAGGGTTATTGTCTCATGAGCGGATACATATT
TGAATGTATTTAGAAAAATAAACAAATAGGGGTTCCGCGCACATTTCCCCGAAAAGTGCCACCTGACGTC
TAAGAAACCATTATTATCATGACATTAACCTATAAAAATAGGCGTATCACGAGGCCCTTTCGTC
Features (pLannotate 1.2.2; 16 found; start..end, strand, type, name):
    137..236     +  misc_feature   bom (fragment): basis of mobility region from pBR322
    242..399     -  CDS            lacZα (fragment): LacZα fragment of β-galactosidase; lacZ fragment
    416..452     -  misc_feature   MCS (fragment): pBluescript multiple cloning site
    453..488     +  misc_feature   bom (fragment): basis of mobility region from pBR322
    514..1932    -  CDS            sacB: SACB_BACSU - Experimental evidence at protein level: Swiss-Prot protein existence level 1. From Bacillus subtilis (strain 168).
   1933..2305    -  promoter       sacB promoter (fragment): sacR; sacB promoter and control region
   2318..2352    +  promoter       J23119(SpeI) promoter: bacterial promoter (Registry of Standard Biological Parts BBa J23119) modified to end with an SpeI site
   2688..2753    -  misc_feature   MCS (fragment): pBluescript multiple cloning site
   2812..2828    -  protein_bind   lac operator: The lac repressor binds to the lac operator to inhibit transcription in E. coli. This inhibition can be relieved by adding lactose or isopropyl-β-D-thiogalactopyranoside (IPTG). lac repressor encoded by lacI
   2836..2866    -  promoter       lac promoter: promoter for the E. coli lac operon
   2881..2902    -  protein_bind   CAP binding site: CAP binding activates transcription in the presence of cAMP. E. coli catabolite activator protein
   2915..3007    -  CDS            lacI (fragment): lac repressor; lacI; The lac repressor binds to the lac operator to inhibit transcription in E. coli. This inhibition can be relieved by adding lactose or isopropyl-β-D-thiogalactopyranoside (IPTG).
   3190..3778    -  rep_origin     ori: high-copy-number ColE1/pMB1/pBR322/pUC origin of replication
   3949..4764    -  CDS            KanR: aminoglycoside phosphotransferase; aph(3')-Ia; confers resistance to kanamycin in bacteria or G418 (Geneticin®) in eukaryotes
   4765..4869    -  promoter       AmpR promoter: bla
   4964..35      +  CDS            rop (fragment) (across the origin): Rop protein, which maintains plasmids at low copy number; rop
