[The description below was written by a language model from this plasmid's Addgene catalogue record and pLannotate feature annotations shown in this document.]
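Description:
pSGKP_AcsgRNA is a bacterial CRISPR guide-RNA expression plasmid of about 5 kb, built on the pSGKP backbone and deposited in connection with work characterising Cas12n nucleases as miniature type V genome editors. It replicates in E. coli from a high-copy ColE1/pUC-type origin and is selected with kanamycin through an aph(3')-Ia aminoglycoside phosphotransferase gene, which the annotation places downstream of the AmpR (bla) promoter. Short remnants of bom, rop, lacI, lacZα and pBluescript multiple cloning site sequences, together with a lac promoter, operator and CAP site, appear to be leftovers of the vector's cloning history rather than functional payload.

The insert, recorded as a synthetic "AcgRNA" introduced by Gibson cloning, is a single guide RNA cassette driven by J23119, a strong constitutive synthetic bacterial promoter (here the variant ending in an SpeI site). The feature table leaves the roughly 330 nt between this promoter and the adjacent MCS fragment unannotated, which is presumably where the guide scaffold and spacer-cloning region lie. The record does not give the spacer or target, nor does it spell out which nuclease "Ac" refers to. No nuclease gene is annotated, so the Cas protein would have to be supplied from a separate construct.

The plasmid also carries Bacillus subtilis sacB with its native sacR promoter and control region. SacB (levansucrase) makes many Gram-negative bacteria sensitive to sucrose, giving a counter-selection that is typically used to cure the guide plasmid from cells once editing is complete. Overall the construct serves as the sgRNA component of a two-plasmid bacterial genome-editing system.
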