Addgene plasmid #203807: pSGKP_AcsgRNA
Depositing lab: Quanjiang Ji. Publication: Cas12n nucleases, early evolutionary intermediates of type V CRISPR, comprise a distinct family of miniature genome editors. Chen W, Ma J, Wu Z, Wang Z, Zhang H, Fu W, Pan D, Shi J, Ji Q. Mol Cell. 2023 Jun 27:S1097-2765(23)00463-X. doi: 10.1016/j.molcel.2023.06.014. PubMed 37402371.
Backbone
  Vector backbone: Psgkp
  Vector type: CRISPR
Growth in bacteria
  Bacterial resistance: Kanamycin, 50 μg/mL
  Growth temperature: 37°C
  Growth strain: DH5alpha
  Copy number: High Copy
Gene/Insert
  Gene/Insert name: AcgRNA
  Species: Synthetic
  Promoter: J23119
  Cloning method: Gibson Cloning
Terms and licenses: Academic/Nonprofit Terms; Industry Terms: Not Available to Industry
How to cite: pSGKP_AcsgRNA was a gift from Quanjiang Ji (Addgene plasmid # 203807 ; http://n2t.net/addgene:203807 ; RRID:Addgene_203807)
